>Addgene plasmid #36793 | TAL2384 | depositor partial sequence | sequence record 45986 | TAL2384 sequence 1640 bps
GAACCTGACCCCAGACCAGGTAGTCGCAATCGCGTCACATGACGGGGGAAAGCAAGCCCTGGAAACCGTG
CAAAGGTTGTTGCCGGTCCTTTGTCAAGACCACGGCCTTACACCGGAGCAAGTCGTGGCCATTGCATCCC
ACGACGGTGGCAAACAGGCTCTTGAGACGGTTCAGAGACTTCTCCCAGTTCTCTGTCAAGCCCACGGGCT
GACTCCCGATCAAGTTGTAGCGATTGCGAATAACAATGGAGGGAAACAAGCATTGGAGACTGTCCAACGG
CTCCTTCCCGTGTTGTGTCAAGCCCACGGTTTGACGCCTGCACAAGTGGTCGCCATCGCCTCCAATATTG
GCGGTAAGCAGGCGCTGGAAACAGTACAGCGCCTGCTGCCTGTACTGTGCCAGGATCATGGACTGACCCC
AGACCAGGTAGTCGCAATCGCGTCGAACATTGGGGGAAAGCAAGCCCTGGAAACCGTGCAAAGGTTGTTG
CCGGTCCTTTGTCAAGACCACGGCCTTACACCGGAGCAAGTCGTGGCCATTGCAAATAATAACGGTGGCA
AACAGGCTCTTGAGACGGTTCAGAGACTTCTCCCAGTTCTCTGTCAAGCCCACGGGCTGACTCCCGATCA
AGTTGTAGCGATTGCGTCGCATGACGGAGGGAAACAAGCATTGGAGACTGTCCAACGGCTCCTTCCCGTG
TTGTGTCAAGCCCACGGTTTGACGCCTGCACAAGTGGTCGCCATCGCCTCGAATGGCGGCGGTAAGCAGG
CGCTGGAAACAGTACAGCGCCTGCTGCCTGTACTGTGCCAGGATCATGGACTGACCCCAGACCAGGTAGT
CGCAATCGCGAACAATAATGGGGGAAAGCAAGCCCTGGAAACCGTGCAAAGGTTGTTGCCGGTCCTTTGT
CAAGACCACGGCCTTACACCGGAGCAAGTCGTGGCCATTGCAAGCAACATCGGTGGCAAACAGGCTCTTG
AGACGGTTCAGAGACTTCTCCCAGTTCTCTGTCAAGCCCACGGGCTGACTCCCGATCAAGTTGTAGCGAT
TGCGTCGCATGACGGAGGGAAACAAGCATTGGAGACTGTCCAACGGCTCCTTCCCGTGTTGTGTCAAGCC
CACGGTTTGACGCCTGCACAAGTGGTCGCCATCGCCTCCAATATTGGCGGTAAGCAGGCGCTGGAAACAG
TACAGCGCCTGCTGCCTGTACTGTGCCAGGATCATGGACTGACCCCAGACCAGGTAGTCGCAATCGCGAA
CAATAATGGGGGAAAGCAAGCCCTGGAAACCGTGCAAAGGTTGTTGCCGGTCCTTTGTCAAGACCACGGC
CTTACACCGGAGCAAGTCGTGGCCATTGCAAGCAACATCGGTGGCAAACAGGCTCTTGAGACGGTTCAGA
GACTTCTCCCAGTTCTCTGTCAAGCCCACGGGCTGACTCCCGATCAAGTTGTAGCGATTGCGTCCAACGG
TGGAGGGAAACAAGCATTGGAGACTGTCCAACGGCTCCTTCCCGTGTTGTGTCAAGCCCACGGTTTGACG
CCTGCACAAGTGGTCGCCATCGCCAACAACAACGGCGGTAAGCAGGCGCTGGAAACAGTACAGCGCCTGC
TGCCTGTACTGTGCCAGGATCATGGACTGA
