>Addgene plasmid #36793 | TAL2384 | addgene partial sequence | sequence record 48113 | CMV-F 5'-CGCAAATGGGCGGTAGGCGTG-3'
ACTAGAGAACCCACTGCTTACTGGCTTATCGAAATTAATACGACTCACTATAGGGAGACCCAAGCTGGCT
AGCACCATGGACTACAAAGACCATGACGGTGATTATAAAGATCATGACATCGATTACAAGGATGACGATG
ACAAGATGGCCCCCAAGAAGAAGAGGAAGGTGGGCATTCACCGCGGGGTACCTATGGTGGACTTGAGGAC
ACTCGGTTATTCGCAACAGCAACAGGAGAAAATCAAGCCTAAGGTCAGGAGCACCGTCGCGCAACACCAC
GAGGCGCTTGTGGGGCATGGCTTCACTCATGCGCATATTGTCGCGCTTTCACAGCACCCTGCGGCGCTTG
GGACGGTGGCTGTCAAATACCAAGATATGATTGCGGCCCTGCCCGAAGCCACGCACGAGGCAATTGTAGG
GGTCGGTAAACAGTGGTCGGGAGCGCGAGCACTTGAGGCGCTGCTGACTGTGGCGGGTGAGCTTAGGGGG
CCTCCGCTCCAGCTCGACACCGGGCAGCTGCTGAAGATCGCGAAGAGAGGGGGAGTAACAGCGGTAGAGG
CAGTGCACGCCTGGCGCAATGCGCTCACCGGGGCCCCCTTGAACCTGACCCCAGACCAGGTAGTCGCAAT
CGCGTCACATGACGGGGGAAAGCAAGCCCTGGAAACCGTGCAAAGGTTGTTGCCGGTCCTTTGTCAAGAC
CACGGCCTTACACCGGAGCAAGTCGTGGCCATTGCATCCCACGACGGTGGCAAACAGGCTCTTGAGACGG
TTCAGAGACTTCTCCCAGTTCTCTGTCAAGCCCACGGGCTGACTCCCGATCAAGTTGTAGCGATTGCGAA
TAACAATGGAGGGAAACAAGCATTGGAGACTGTCCAACGGCTCC
