>Addgene plasmid #36793 | TAL2384 | addgene partial sequence | sequence record 48114 | JDS-TALEN-F 5'-TAGGGGTCGGTAAACAGTGG-3'
GCGGGTGAGCTTAGGGGGCCTCCGCTCCAGCTCGACACCGGGCAGCTGCTGAAGATCGCGAAGAGAGGGG
GAGTAACAGCGGTAGAGGCAGTGCACGCCTGGCGCAATGCGCTCACCGGGGCCCCCTTGAACCTGACCCC
AGACCAGGTAGTCGCAATCGCGTCACATGACGGGGGAAAGCAAGCCCTGGAAACCGTGCAAAGGTTGTTG
CCGGTCCTTTGTCAAGACCACGGCCTTACACCGGAGCAAGTCGTGGCCATTGCATCCCACGACGGTGGCA
AACAGGCTCTTGAGACGGTTCAGAGACTTCTCCCAGTTCTCTGTCAAGCCCACGGGCTGACTCCCGATCA
AGTTGTAGCGATTGCGAATAACAATGGAGGGAAACAAGCATTGGAGACTGTCCAACGGCTCCTTCCCGTG
TTGTGTCAAGCCCACGGTTTGACGCCTGCACAAGTGGTCGCCATCGCCTCCAATATTGGCGGTAAGCAGG
CGCTGGAAACAGTACAGCGCCTGCTGCCTGTACTGTGCCAGGATCATGGACTGACCCCAGACCAGGTAGT
CGCAATCGCGTCGAACATTGGGGGAAAGCAAGCCCTGGAAACCGTGCAAAGGTTGTTGCCGGTCCTTTGT
CAAGACCACGGCCTTACACCGGAGCAAGTCGTGGCCATTGCAAATAATAACGGTGGCAAACAGGCTCTTG
AGACGGTTCAGAGACTTCTCCCAGTTCTCTGTCAAGCCCACGGGCTGACTCCCGATCAAGTTGTAGCGAT
TGCGTCGCATGACGGAGGGAAACAAGCATTGGAGACTGTCCAACGGCTCCTTCCCGTGTTGTGTCAAGCC
CACGGTTTGACGCCTGCACAAGTGGTCGCCATCG
