[The description below was written by a language model from this plasmid's Addgene catalogue record.]
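Description:
TAL2384 is a mammalian expression plasmid encoding the left-hand monomer of a TALEN pair directed against the human BRCA1 gene. It is built on the JDS74 backbone (about 6.4 kb without insert), one of a set of TALEN recipient vectors into which an assembled array of TAL effector repeats is dropped. Here a roughly 1.6 kb repeat array, produced by the FLASH assembly method, was inserted by restriction cloning between two BsmBI sites, both of which were destroyed in the process. The plasmid is maintained at high copy in E. coli under ampicillin selection. No feature table accompanies the record, so the origin of replication and other backbone elements are not specified.

The backbone supplies the sequences flanking the repeat array, so that the finished open reading frame carries an N-terminal 3X Flag tag for detection and a C-terminal wild-type FokI nuclease domain. Expression in mammalian cells is driven by the CMV promoter, and the vector type also indicates a T7 promoter, which allows in vitro transcription of mRNA encoding the nuclease. The use of a BGH reverse sequencing primer suggests a BGH polyadenylation region downstream of the coding sequence.

Because FokI cleaves DNA only as a dimer, this left monomer is meant to be used together with a matching right-hand TALEN that binds the opposite strand nearby. Together they create a double-strand break at the BRCA1 target site, enabling gene disruption through error-prone repair or targeted modification. The depositor gives a defined target binding site for this monomer and recommends verifying the plasmid by diagnostic digest before use.
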