Addgene plasmid #36793: TAL2384
Depositing lab: Keith Joung. Depositing organization: Massachusetts General Hospital. Publication: FLASH assembly of TALENs for high-throughput genome editing. Reyon D, Tsai SQ, Khayter C, Foden JA, Sander JD, Joung JK. Nat Biotechnol. 2012 Apr 8. doi: 10.1038/nbt.2170. PubMed 22484455.
Backbone
  Vector backbone: JDS74
  Backbone manufacturer: Joung lab (Addgene Plasmid # 32288)
  Backbone size w/o insert (bp): 6447
  Vector type: Mammalian, T7 for in vitro mRNA synthesis
Growth in bacteria
  Bacterial resistance: Ampicillin, 100 μg/mL
  Growth temperature: 37°C
  Growth strain: XL1 Blue
  Copy number: High Copy
Gene/Insert
  Gene/Insert name: BRCA1-TALEN_Left (alt name: BRCA1)
  Species: H. sapiens (human)
  Insert size (bp): 1640
  Entrez Gene: Brca1
  Promoter: CMV
  Tag / fusion protein: 3X Flag (N terminal on backbone); WT FOKI (C terminal on backbone)
  Cloning method: Restriction Enzyme; 5′ cloning site BsmBI (destroyed during cloning); 3′ cloning site BsmBI (destroyed during cloning)
  Sequencing primers: 5′ CMV-F; 3′ BGH-rev
Terms and licenses: Academic/Nonprofit Terms; Industry Terms: Not Available to Industry
Depositor comments: Target binding site: TCCGAAGCTGACAGATGG It is strongly recommended that users perform a diagnostic digest to verify this plasmid prior to use. For example, a double digest of the plasmid with BamHI and KpnI should result in two bands at 2.2kb and 5.9kb.
How to cite: TAL2384 was a gift from Keith Joung (Addgene plasmid # 36793 ; http://n2t.net/addgene:36793 ; RRID:Addgene_36793)
